Addgene plasmid #160699: pcDNA-GFP-BIRC3-SU
Purpose: Expresses GFP-BIRC3 with the short 3'UTR in mammalian cells
Depositing lab: Christine Mayr. Publication: Gain of Additional BIRC3 Protein Functions through 3'-UTR-Mediated Protein Complex Formation. Lee SH, Mayr C. Mol Cell. 2019 May 16;74(4):701-712.e9. doi: 10.1016/j.molcel.2019.03.006. Epub 2019 Apr 1. PubMed 30948266.
Backbone
  Vector backbone: pcDNA3.1
  Vector type: Mammalian Expression
Growth in bacteria
  Bacterial resistance: Ampicillin, 100 μg/mL
  Growth temperature: 37°C
  Growth strain: DH5alpha
  Copy number: Unknown
Gene/Insert
  Gene/Insert name: GFP-BIRC3
  Species: H. sapiens (human)
  Entrez Gene: BIRC3 (a.k.a. AIP1, API2, CIAP2, HAIP1, HIAP1, IAP-1, MALT2, MIHC, RNF49, c-IAP2)
Terms and licenses: Academic/Nonprofit Terms; Industry Terms: Not Available to Industry
How to cite: pcDNA-GFP-BIRC3-SU was a gift from Christine Mayr (Addgene plasmid # 160699 ; http://n2t.net/addgene:160699 ; RRID:Addgene_160699)
