[The description below was written by a language model from this plasmid's Addgene catalogue record and pLannotate feature annotations shown in this document.]
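Description:
pcDNA-GFP-BIRC3-SU is a mammalian expression plasmid built on the pcDNA3.1 backbone (about 8.6 kb in the sequenced record) that expresses human BIRC3 (also known as cIAP2) fused at its N-terminus to EGFP, with the mRNA carrying the short isoform of the BIRC3 3'UTR. In bacteria it is maintained through a high-copy ColE1/pUC-type origin and selected with ampicillin via the β-lactamase gene. An f1 origin is also present. For mammalian cells, the backbone carries a neomycin phosphotransferase cassette driven by the SV40 enhancer/early promoter and terminated by the SV40 poly(A) signal, which would permit G418 selection of stable transfectants.

The expression cassette is driven by the CMV immediate early enhancer and promoter, followed by a T7 promoter typical of this backbone. The EGFP coding sequence runs directly into the BIRC3 open reading frame, giving a single fluorescent fusion protein. BIRC3 is an E3 ubiquitin ligase involved in regulating apoptosis and NF-κB signalling. Between the end of the BIRC3 coding sequence and the bovine growth hormone poly(A) signal lies an unannotated stretch of roughly 700 nt, which is consistent with the short 3'UTR indicated by the name and stated purpose, although the feature table does not label it. A few small annotated fragments (an HIV-1 LTR piece, ble, lacI, bom) are probably backbone remnants or annotation artefacts rather than functional parts.

The associated publication title concerns 3'UTR-mediated protein complex formation conferring additional BIRC3 functions. The construct therefore seems intended for comparing GFP-BIRC3 produced from transcripts with different 3'UTR isoforms, with GFP allowing the protein to be detected.
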