Features (pLannotate 1.2.2; 21 found; start..end, strand, type, name):
      1..380     +  enhancer       CMV enhancer: human cytomegalovirus immediate early enhancer
    381..584     +  promoter       CMV promoter: human cytomegalovirus (CMV) immediate early promoter
    580..613     +  LTR            5' LTR (truncated) (fragment): truncated 5' long terminal repeat (LTR) from HIV-1
    629..647     +  promoter       T7 promoter: promoter for bacteriophage T7 RNA polymerase
    701..1417    +  CDS            EGFP: EGFP is a basic (constitutively fluorescent) green fluorescent protein published in 1996, derived from Aequorea victoria. It is reported to be a rapidly-maturing weak dimer with moderate acid sensitivity.
   1418..3226    +  CDS            BIRC3: BIRC3_HUMAN - Also known as API2, MIHC, RNF49. Experimental evidence at protein level: Swiss-Prot protein existence level 1. Multi-functional protein which regulates not only caspases and apoptosis, but also modulates inflammatory signaling and immunity, mitogenic kinase signaling and cell proliferation, as well as cell invasion and metastasis. Acts as an E3 ubiquitin-protein ligase regulating NF-kappa-B signaling and regulates both canonical and non- canonical NF-kappa-B signaling by acting in opposite directions: acts as a positive regulator of the canonical pathway and suppresses constituti
   3947..4171    +  polyA_signal   bGH poly(A) signal: bovine growth hormone polyadenylation signal
   4175..4196    +  promoter       SV40 promoter (fragment): SV40 enhancer and early promoter
   4217..4645    +  rep_origin     f1 ori (sequence partly withheld): f1 bacteriophage origin of replication; arrow indicates direction of (+) strand synthesis
   4659..4988    +  promoter       SV40 promoter: SV40 enhancer and early promoter
   5055..5846    +  CDS            neo: KKA2_KLEPN - Also known as kan, nptII. Experimental evidence at protein level: Swiss-Prot protein existence level 1. Resistance to kanamycin, neomycin, paromomycin, ribostamycin, butirosin and gentamicin B. From Klebsiella pneumoniae.
   5870..6028    +  CDS            ble (fragment): BLE_KLEPN - Experimental evidence at protein level: Swiss-Prot protein existence level 1. Binding protein with a strong affinity to the bleomycin family of antibiotics. Binds to CL990; an antimitotic-antibiotic compound. From Klebsiella pneumoniae.
   6023..6144    +  polyA_signal   SV40 poly(A) signal: SV40 polyadenylation signal
   6217..6233    -  protein_bind   lac operator: The lac repressor binds to the lac operator to inhibit transcription in E. coli. This inhibition can be relieved by adding lactose or isopropyl-β-D-thiogalactopyranoside (IPTG). lac repressor encoded by lacI
   6241..6271    -  promoter       lac promoter: promoter for the E. coli lac operon
   6286..6307    -  protein_bind   CAP binding site: CAP binding activates transcription in the presence of cAMP. E. coli catabolite activator protein
   6320..6412    -  CDS            lacI (fragment): lac repressor; lacI; The lac repressor binds to the lac operator to inhibit transcription in E. coli. This inhibition can be relieved by adding lactose or isopropyl-β-D-thiogalactopyranoside (IPTG).
   6595..7183    -  rep_origin     ori: high-copy-number ColE1/pMB1/pBR322/pUC origin of replication
   7354..8214    -  CDS            AmpR: β-lactamase; bla; confers resistance to ampicillin, carbenicillin, and related antibiotics
   8215..8319    -  promoter       AmpR promoter: bla
   8378..8430    -  misc_feature   bom (fragment): basis of mobility region from pBR322
>Addgene plasmid #160699 | pcDNA-GFP-BIRC3-SU | addgene full sequence | sequence record 317523 | Addgene NGS Result
GACATTGATTATTGACTAGTTATTAATAGTAATCAATTACGGGGTCATTAGTTCATAGCCCATATATGGA
GTTCCGCGTTACATAACTTACGGTAAATGGCCCGCCTGGCTGACCGCCCAACGACCCCCGCCCATTGACG
TCAATAATGACGTATGTTCCCATAGTAACGCCAATAGGGACTTTCCATTGACGTCAATGGGTGGAGTATT
TACGGTAAACTGCCCACTTGGCAGTACATCAAGTGTATCATATGCCAAGTACGCCCCCTATTGACGTCAA
TGACGGTAAATGGCCCGCCTGGCATTATGCCCAGTACATGACCTTATGGGACTTTCCTACTTGGCAGTAC
ATCTACGTATTAGTCATCGCTATTACCATGGTGATGCGGTTTTGGCAGTACATCAATGGGCGTGGATAGC
GGTTTGACTCACGGGGATTTCCAAGTCTCCACCCCATTGACGTCAATGGGAGTTTGTTTTGGCACCAAAA
TCAACGGGACTTTCCAAAATGTCGTAACAACTCCGCCCCATTGACGCAAATGGGCGGTAGGCGTGTACGG
TGGGAGGTCTATATAAGCAGAGCTCTCTGGCTAACTAGAGAACCCACTGCTTACTGGCTTATCGAAATTA
ATACGACTCACTATAGGGAGACCCAAGCTGGCTAGCGTTTAAACTTAAGCTTGGTACCGAGCTCGGATCC
ATGGTGAGCAAGGGCGAGGAGCTGTTCACCGGGGTGGTGCCCATCCTGGTCGAGCTGGACGGCGACGTAA
ACGGCCACAAGTTCAGCGTGTCTGGCGAGGGCGAGGGCGATGCCACCTACGGCAAGCTGACCCTGAAGTT
CATCTGCACCACCGGCAAGCTGCCCGTGCCCTGGCCCACCCTCGTGACCACCCTGACCTACGGCGTGCAG
TGCTTCAGCCGCTACCCCGACCACATGAAGCAGCACGACTTCTTCAAGTCCGCCATGCCCGAAGGCTACG
TCCAGGAGCGCACCATCTTCTTCAAGGACGACGGCAACTACAAGACCCGCGCCGAGGTGAAGTTCGAGGG
CGACACCCTGGTGAACCGCATCGAGCTGAAGGGCATCGACTTCAAGGAGGACGGCAACATCCTGGGGCAC
AAGCTGGAGTACAACTACAACAGCCACAACGTCTATATCATGGCCGACAAGCAGAAGAACGGCATCAAGG
CGAACTTCAAGATCCGCCACAACATCGAGGACGGCAGCGTGCAGCTCGCCGACCACTACCAGCAGAACAC
CCCCATCGGCGACGGCCCCGTGCTGCTGCCCGACAACCACTACCTGAGCACCCAGTCCGCCCTGAGCAAA
GACCCCAACGAGAAGCGCGATCACATGGTCCTGCTGGAGTTCGTGACCGCCGCCGGGATCACTCTCGGCA
TGGACGAGCTGTACAAGAACATAGTAGAAAACAGCATATTCTTATCAAATTTGATGAAAAGCGCCAACAC
GTTTGAACTGAAATACGACTTGTCATGTGAACTGTACCGAATGTCTACGTATTCCACTTTTCCTGCTGGG
GTTCCTGTCTCAGAAAGGAGTCTTGCTCGTGCTGGTTTCTATTACACTGGTGTGAATGACAAGGTCAAAT
GCTTCTGTTGTGGCCTGATGCTGGATAACTGGAAAAGAGGAGACAGTCCTACTGAAAAGCATAAAAAGTT
GTATCCTAGCTGCAGATTCGTTCAGAGTCTAAATTCCGTTAACAACTTGGAAGCTACCTCTCAGCCTACT
TTTCCTTCTTCAGTAACAAATTCCACACACTCATTACTTCCGGGTACAGAAAACAGTGGATATTTCCGTG
GCTCTTATTCAAACTCTCCATCAAATCCTGTAAACTCCAGAGCAAATCAAGATTTTTCTGCCTTGATGAG
AAGTTCCTACCACTGTGCAATGAATAACGAAAATGCCAGATTACTTACTTTTCAGACATGGCCATTGACT
TTTCTGTCGCCAACAGATCTGGCAAAAGCAGGCTTTTACTACATAGGACCTGGAGACAGAGTGGCTTGCT
TTGCCTGTGGTGGAAAATTGAGCAATTGGGAACCGAAGGATAATGCTATGTCAGAACACCTGAGACATTT
TCCCAAATGCCCATTTATAGAAAATCAGCTTCAAGACACTTCAAGATACACAGTTTCTAATCTGAGCATG
CAGACACATGCAGCCCGCTTTAAAACATTCTTTAACTGGCCCTCTAGTGTTCTAGTTAATCCTGAGCAGC
TTGCAAGTGCGGGTTTTTATTATGTGGGTAACAGTGATGATGTCAAATGCTTTTGCTGTGATGGTGGACT
CAGGTGTTGGGAATCTGGAGATGATCCATGGGTTCAACATGCCAAGTGGTTTCCAAGGTGTGAGTACTTG
ATAAGAATTAAAGGACAGGAGTTCATCCGTCAAGTTCAAGCCAGTTACCCTCATCTACTTGAACAGCTGC
TATCCACATCAGACAGCCCAGGAGATGAAAATGCAGAGTCATCAATTATCCATTTTGAACCTGGAGAAGA
CCATTCAGAAGATGCAATCATGATGAATACTCCTGTGATTAATGCTGCCGTGGAAATGGGCTTTAGTAGA
AGCCTGGTAAAACAGACAGTTCAGAGAAAAATCCTAGCAACTGGAGAGAATTATAGACTAGTCAATGATC
TTGTGTTAGACTTACTCAATGCAGAAGATGAAATAAGGGAAGAGGAGAGAGAAAGAGCAACTGAGGAAAA
AGAATCAAATGATTTATTATTAATCCGGAAGAATAGAATGGCACTTTTTCAACATTTGACTTGTGTAATT
CCAATCCTGGATAGTCTACTAACTGCCGGAATTATTAATGAACAAGAACATGATGTTATTAAACAGAAGA
CACAGACGTCTTTACAAGCAAGAGAACTGATTGATACGATTTTAGTAAAAGGAAATATTGCAGCCACTGT
ATTCAGAAACTCTCTGCAAGAAGCTGAAGCTGTGTTATATGAGCATTTATTTGTGCAACAGGACATAAAA
TATATTCCCACAGAAGATGTTTCAGATCTACCAGTGGAAGAACAATTGCGGAGACTACAAGAAGAAAGAA
CATGTAAAGTGTGTATGGACAAAGAAGTGTCCATAGTGTTTATTCCTTGTGGTCATCTAGTAGTATGCAA
AGATTGTGCTCCTTCTTTAAGAAAGTGTCCTATTTGTAGGAGTACAATCAAGGGTACAGTTCGTACATTT
CTTTCATGAGAGCTCAGAAGAACCAAAACATCGTCTAAACTTTAGAATTAATTTATTAAATGTATTATAA
CTTTAACTTTTATCCTAATTTGGTTTCCTTAAAATTTTTATTTATTTACAACTCAAAAAACATTGTTTTG
TGTAACATATTTATATATGTATCTAAACCATATGAACATATATTTTTTAGAAACTAAGAGAATGATAGGC
TTTTGTTCTTATGAACGAAAAAGAGGTAGCACTACAAACACAATATTCAATCAAAATTTCAGCATTATTG
AAATTGTAAGTGAAGTAAAACTTAAGATATTTGAGTTAACCTTTAAGAATTTTAAATATTTTGGCATTGT
ACTAATACCGGGAACATGAAGCCAGGTGTGGTGGTATGTGCCTGTAGTCCCAGGCTGAGGCAAGAGAATT
ACTTGAGCCCAGGAGTTTGAATCCATCCTGGGCAGCATACTGAGACCCTGCCTTTAAAAACAAACAGAAC
AAAAACAAAACACCAGGGACACATTTCTCTGTCTTTTTTGATCAGTGTCCTATACATCGAAGGTGTGCAT
ATATGTTGAATGACATTTTAGGGACATGGTGTTTTTATAAAGAATTCTGTGAGAAAAAATTTAATAAAGC
AACAAAAATTACTCTTATTCTTCATTGCTTTAACTAGTGTTCTAGAGCGGCCGCTCGAGTCTAGAGGGCC
CGTTTAAACCCGCTGATCAGCCTCGACTGTGCCTTCTAGTTGCCAGCCATCTGTTGTTTGCCCCTCCCCC
GTGCCTTCCTTGACCCTGGAAGGTGCCACTCCCACTGTCCTTTCCTAATAAAATGAGGAAATTGCATCGC
ATTGTCTGAGTAGGTGTCATTCTATTCTGGGGGGTGGGGTGGGGCAGGACAGCAAGGGGGAGGATTGGGA
AGACAATAGCAGGCATGCTGGGGATGCGGTGGGCTCTATGGCTTCTGAGGCGGAAAGAACCAGCTGGGGC
TCTAGGGGGTATCCCC
[124 nt withheld, positions 4217-4340]
C
[91 nt withheld, positions 4342-4432]
A
[49 nt withheld, positions 4434-4482]
CCTTTGACGTTGGAGTCCACGTTCTTT
[37 nt withheld, positions 4510-4546]
ACCCTATCTCGGTCTATTCTTTTGATTTATAAGGGATTTTGCCGATTTCGGCCTATTGGTTAAAAAATGA
GCTGATTTAACAAAAATTTAACGCGAATTAATTCTGTGGAATGTGTGTCAGTTAGGGTGTGGAAAGTCCC
CAGGCTCCCCAGCAGGCAGAAGTATGCAAAGCATGCATCTCAATTAGTCAGCAACCAGGTGTGGAAAGTC
CCCAGGCTCCCCAGCAGGCAGAAGTATGCAAAGCATGCATCTCAATTAGTCAGCAACCATAGTCCCGCCC
CTAACTCCGCCCATCCCGCCCCTAACTCCGCCCAGTTCCGCCCATTCTCCGCCCCATGGCTGACTAATTT
TTTTTATTTATGCAGAGGCCGAGGCCGCCTCTGCCTCTGAGCTATTCCAGAAGTAGTGAGGAGGCTTTTT
TGGAGGCCTAGGCTTTTGCAAAAAGCTCCCGGGAGCTTGTATATCCATTTTCGGATCTGATCAAGAGACA
GGATGAGGATCGTTTCGCATGATTGAACAAGATGGATTGCACGCAGGTTCTCCGGCCGCTTGGGTGGAGA
GGCTATTCGGCTATGACTGGGCACAACAGACAATCGGCTGCTCTGATGCCGCCGTGTTCCGGCTGTCAGC
GCAGGGGCGCCCGGTTCTTTTTGTCAAGACCGACCTGTCCGGTGCCCTGAATGAACTGCAGGACGAGGCA
GCGCGGCTATCGTGGCTGGCCACGACGGGCGTTCCTTGCGCAGCTGTGCTCGACGTTGTCACTGAAGCGG
GAAGGGACTGGCTGCTATTGGGCGAAGTGCCGGGGCAGGATCTCCTGTCATCTCACCTTGCTCCTGCCGA
GAAAGTATCCATCATGGCTGATGCAATGCGGCGGCTGCATACGCTTGATCCGGCTACCTGCCCATTCGAC
CACCAAGCGAAACATCGCATCGAGCGAGCACGTACTCGGATGGAAGCCGGTCTTGTCGATCAGGATGATC
TGGACGAAGAGCATCAGGGGCTCGCGCCAGCCGAACTGTTCGCCAGGCTCAAGGCGCGCATGCCCGACGG
CGAGGATCTCGTCGTGACCCATGGCGATGCCTGCTTGCCGAATATCATGGTGGAAAATGGCCGCTTTTCT
GGATTCATCGACTGTGGCCGGCTGGGTGTGGCGGACCGCTATCAGGACATAGCGTTGGCTACCCGTGATA
TTGCTGAAGAGCTTGGCGGCGAATGGGCTGACCGCTTCCTCGTGCTTTACGGTATCGCCGCTCCCGATTC
GCAGCGCATCGCCTTCTATCGCCTTCTTGACGAGTTCTTCTGAGCGGGACTCTGGGGTTCGAAATGACCG
ACCAAGCGACGCCCAACCTGCCATCACGAGATTTCGATTCCACCGCCGCCTTCTATGAAAGGTTGGGCTT
CGGAATCGTTTTCCGGGACGCCGGCTGGATGATCCTCCAGCGCGGGGATCTCATGCTGGAGTTCTTCGCC
CACCCCAACTTGTTTATTGCAGCTTATAATGGTTACAAATAAAGCAATAGCATCACAAATTTCACAAATA
AAGCATTTTTTTCACTGCATTCTAGTTGTGGTTTGTCCAAACTCATCAATGTATCTTATCATGTCTGTAT
ACCGTCGACCTCTAGCTAGAGCTTGGCGTAATCATGGTCATAGCTGTTTCCTGTGTGAAATTGTTATCCG
CTCACAATTCCACACAACATACGAGCCGGAAGCATAAAGTGTAAAGCCTGGGGTGCCTAATGAGTGAGCT
AACTCACATTAATTGCGTTGCGCTCACTGCCCGCTTTCCAGTCGGGAAACCTGTCGTGCCAGCTGCATTA
ATGAATCGGCCAACGCGCGGGGAGAGGCGGTTTGCGTATTGGGCGCTCTTCCGCTTCCTCGCTCACTGAC
TCGCTGCGCTCGGTCGTTCGGCTGCGGCGAGCGGTATCAGCTCACTCAAAGGCGGTAATACGGTTATCCA
CAGAATCAGGGGATAACGCAGGAAAGAACATGTGAGCAAAAGGCCAGCAAAAGGCCAGGAACCGTAAAAA
GGCCGCGTTGCTGGCGTTTTTCCATAGGCTCCGCCCCCCTGACGAGCATCACAAAAATCGACGCTCAAGT
CAGAGGTGGCGAAACCCGACAGGACTATAAAGATACCAGGCGTTTCCCCCTGGAAGCTCCCTCGTGCGCT
CTCCTGTTCCGACCCTGCCGCTTACCGGATACCTGTCCGCCTTTCTCCCTTCGGGAAGCGTGGCGCTTTC
TCATAGCTCACGCTGTAGGTATCTCAGTTCGGTGTAGGTCGTTCGCTCCAAGCTGGGCTGTGTGCACGAA
CCCCCCGTTCAGCCCGACCGCTGCGCCTTATCCGGTAACTATCGTCTTGAGTCCAACCCGGTAAGACACG
ACTTATCGCCACTGGCAGCAGCCACTGGTAACAGGATTAGCAGAGCGAGGTATGTAGGCGGTGCTACAGA
GTTCTTGAAGTGGTGGCCTAACTACGGCTACACTAGAAGAACAGTATTTGGTATCTGCGCTCTGCTGAAG
CCAGTTACCTTCGGAAAAAGAGTTGGTAGCTCTTGATCCGGCAAACAAACCACCGCTGGTAGCGGTGGTT
TTTTTGTTTGCAAGCAGCAGATTACGCGCAGAAAAAAAGGATCTCAAGAAGATCCTTTGATCTTTTCTAC
GGGGTCTGACGCTCAGTGGAACGAAAACTCACGTTAAGGGATTTTGGTCATGAGATTATCAAAAAGGATC
TTCACCTAGATCCTTTTAAATTAAAAATGAAGTTTTAAATCAATCTAAAGTATATATGAGTAAACTTGGT
CTGACAGTTACCAATGCTTAATCAGTGAGGCACCTATCTCAGCGATCTGTCTATTTCGTTCATCCATAGT
TGCCTGACTCCCCGTCGTGTAGATAACTACGATACGGGAGGGCTTACCATCTGGCCCCAGTGCTGCAATG
ATACCGCGAGACCCACGCTCACCGGCTCCAGATTTATCAGCAATAAACCAGCCAGCCGGAAGGGCCGAGC
GCAGAAGTGGTCCTGCAACTTTATCCGCCTCCATCCAGTCTATTAATTGTTGCCGGGAAGCTAGAGTAAG
TAGTTCGCCAGTTAATAGTTTGCGCAACGTTGTTGCCATTGCTACAGGCATCGTGGTGTCACGCTCGTCG
TTTGGTATGGCTTCATTCAGCTCCGGTTCCCAACGATCAAGGCGAGTTACATGATCCCCCATGTTGTGCA
AAAAAGCGGTTAGCTCCTTCGGTCCTCCGATCGTTGTCAGAAGTAAGTTGGCCGCAGTGTTATCACTCAT
GGTTATGGCAGCACTGCATAATTCTCTTACTGTCATGCCATCCGTAAGATGCTTTTCTGTGACTGGTGAG
TACTCAACCAAGTCATTCTGAGAATAGTGTATGCGGCGACCGAGTTGCTCTTGCCCGGCGTCAATACGGG
ATAATACCGCGCCACATAGCAGAACTTTAAAAGTGCTCATCATTGGAAAACGTTCTTCGGGGCGAAAACT
CTCAAGGATCTTACCGCTGTTGAGATCCAGTTCGATGTAACCCACTCGTGCACCCAACTGATCTTCAGCA
TCTTTTACTTTCACCAGCGTTTCTGGGTGAGCAAAAACAGGAAGGCAAAATGCCGCAAAAAAGGGAATAA
GGGCGACACGGAAATGTTGAATACTCATACTCTTCCTTTTTCAATATTATTGAAGCATTTATCAGGGTTA
TTGTCTCATGAGCGGATACATATTTGAATGTATTTAGAAAAATAAACAAATAGGGGTTCCGCGCACATTT
CCCCGAAAAGTGCCACCTGACGTCGACGGATCGGGAGATCTCCCGATCCCCTATGGTGCACTCTCAGTAC
AATCTGCTCTGATGCCGCATAGTTAAGCCAGTATCTGCTCCCTGCTTGTGTGTTGGAGGTCGCTGAGTAG
TGCGCGAGCAAAATTTAAGCTACAACAAGGCAAGGCTTGACCGACAATTGCATGAAGAATCTGCTTAGGG
TTAGGCGTTTTGCGCTGCTTCGCGATGTACGGGCCAGATATACGCGTT
